Addgene plasmid #220493: pCAG-eSpCas9-2A-GFP-sgRNA-DNA-PKcs
Purpose: To generate DNA-PKcs KO in human cells. Co-expresses eSpCas9(1.1), GFP and a guide RNA against DNA-PKcs exon 1.
Depositing lab: Sébastien Britton. Depositing organization: CNRS UMR 5089, Institute of Pharmacology and Structural Biology (IPBS). Publication: Identification of the main barriers to Ku accumulation in chromatin. Bossaert M, Moreno A, Peixoto A, Pillaire MJ, Chanut P, Frit P, Calsou P, Loparo JJ, Britton S. bioRxiv [Preprint]. 2024 Jan 4:2024.01.03.574002. doi: 10.1101/2024.01.03.574002. PubMed 38260538.
Backbone
  Vector backbone: pCAG-eSpCas9-2A-GFP
  Backbone manufacturer: Addgene #79145
  Backbone size w/o insert (bp): 10225
  Total vector size (bp): 10245
  Vector type: CRISPR
Growth in bacteria
  Bacterial resistance: Ampicillin, 100 μg/mL
  Growth temperature: 37°C
  Growth strain: DH5alpha
  Copy number: High Copy
Gene/Insert
  Gene/Insert name: sgRNA targeting DNA-PKcs (PRKDC) exon 1
  Species: H. sapiens (human)
  Entrez Gene: PRKDC (a.k.a. DNA-PKC, DNA-PKcs, DNAPK, DNAPKc, DNPK1, HYRC, HYRC1, IMD26, XRCC7, p350)
  Promoter: U6
  Cloning method: Restriction Enzyme; 5′ cloning site BbsI (destroyed during cloning); 3′ cloning site BbsI (destroyed during cloning)
  Sequencing primers: 5′ SEQ-U6-F (ATGGACTATCATATGCTTACCG)
Terms and licenses: Academic/Nonprofit Terms; Industry Terms: Not Available to Industry
How to cite: pCAG-eSpCas9-2A-GFP-sgRNA-DNA-PKcs was a gift from Sébastien Britton (Addgene plasmid # 220493 ; http://n2t.net/addgene:220493 ; RRID:Addgene_220493)
