[The description below was written by a language model from this plasmid's Addgene catalogue record and pLannotate feature annotations shown in this document.]
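Description:
pCAG-eSpCas9-2A-GFP-sgRNA-DNA-PKcs is an all-in-one CRISPR plasmid of about 10.2 kb for knocking out DNA-PKcs (PRKDC) in human cells. It was built on the pCAG-eSpCas9-2A-GFP backbone by inserting a short guide sequence between two BbsI sites, which were destroyed in the process. In bacteria it is maintained as a high-copy plasmid through a ColE1/pUC-type origin and selected with ampicillin via the β-lactamase gene. An f1 phage origin is also present. The annotation additionally picks up a single AAV2 ITR and small bom and rop fragments. These appear to be backbone remnants, since one ITR alone does not make a packageable AAV genome.

The plasmid carries two expression units. A human U6 RNA polymerase III promoter drives the single guide RNA, in which a spacer directed against PRKDC exon 1 sits just upstream of the Streptococcus pyogenes gRNA scaffold. A second, partial scaffold fragment is annotated immediately downstream. The second unit uses the CAG promoter (CMV enhancer, chicken β-actin promoter and chimeric intron) for strong constitutive expression in mammalian cells. It drives eSpCas9(1.1), an SpCas9 variant engineered for reduced off-target cleavage, followed by a nucleoplasmin nuclear localization signal. EGFP is joined to it through a 2A self-cleaving peptide, which is named in the record but not annotated in the table, and the unit ends with a bGH polyadenylation signal.

Because Cas9 and EGFP come from one transcript, green fluorescence marks transfected cells and allows them to be enriched or sorted before knockout clones are isolated. The associated work concerns Ku accumulation in chromatin, which fits the use of DNA-PKcs-deficient human lines in DNA repair studies.
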