Features (pLannotate 1.2.2; 19 found; start..end, strand, type, name):
      1..241     +  promoter       U6 promoter: RNA polymerase III promoter for human U6 snRNA
    270..345     +  misc_RNA       gRNA scaffold: guide RNA scaffold for the Streptococcus pyogenes CRISPR/Cas9 system
    352..395     +  misc_RNA       gRNA scaffold (fragment): guide RNA scaffold for the Streptococcus pyogenes CRISPR/Cas9 system
    525..828     +  enhancer       CMV enhancer: human cytomegalovirus immediate early enhancer
    830..1107    +  promoter       chicken β-actin promoter: No description available
   1108..2124    +  intron         chimeric intron: chimera between introns from chicken β-actin and rabbit β-globin
   2325..3926    +  CDS            Cas9(N): N-terminal portion of Streptococcus pyogenes Cas9 (Zetsche et al., 2015)
   3927..6425    +  CDS            Cas9(C): C-terminal portion of Streptococcus pyogenes Cas9 (Zetsche et al., 2015)
   6426..6473    +  CDS            nucleoplasmin NLS: bipartite nuclear localization signal from nucleoplasmin
   6543..7256    +  CDS            EGFP: EGFP is a basic (constitutively fluorescent) green fluorescent protein published in 1996, derived from Aequorea victoria. It is reported to be a rapidly-maturing weak dimer with moderate acid sensitivity.
   7290..7401    +  polyA_signal   bGH poly(A) signal: bovine growth hormone polyadenylation signal
   7506..7646    +  repeat_region  AAV2 ITR: inverted terminal repeat of adeno-associated virus serotype 2 inverted
   7651..7702    -  misc_feature   bom (fragment): basis of mobility region from pBR322
   7721..8176    +  rep_origin     f1 ori (sequence partly withheld): f1 bacteriophage origin of replication; arrow indicates direction of (+) strand synthesis
   8177..8226    -  misc_feature   bom (fragment): basis of mobility region from pBR322
   8328..8363    -  CDS            rop (fragment): Rop protein, which maintains plasmids at low copy number; rop
   8458..8562    +  promoter       AmpR promoter: bla
   8563..9423    +  CDS            AmpR: β-lactamase; bla; confers resistance to ampicillin, carbenicillin, and related antibiotics
   9594..10182   +  rep_origin     ori: high-copy-number ColE1/pMB1/pBR322/pUC origin of replication
>Addgene plasmid #220493 | pCAG-eSpCas9-2A-GFP-sgRNA-DNA-PKcs | addgene full sequence | sequence record 437553 | Addgene NGS Result
GAGGGCCTATTTCCCATGATTCCTTCATATTTGCATATACGATACAAGGCTGTTAGAGAGATAATTGGAA
TTAATTTGACTGTAAACACAAAGATATTAGTACAAAATACGTGACGTAGAAAGTAATAATTTCTTGGGTA
GTTTGCAGTTTTAAAATTATGTTTTAAAATGGACTATCATATGCTTACCGTAACTTGAAAGTATTTCGAT
TTCTTGGCTTTATATATCTTGTGGAAAGGACGAAACACCGGTACCCACCCAGCACCGCGGTTTTAGAGCT
AGAAATAGCAAGTTAAAATAAGGCTAGTCCGTTATCAACTTGAAAAAGTGGCACCGAGTCGGTGCTTTTT
TGTTTTAGAGCTAGAAATAGCAAGTTAAAATAAGGCTAGTCCGTTTTTAGCGCGTGCGCCAATTCTGCAG
ACAAATGGCTCTAGTAACGGCCGCCAGTGTGCTGGAATTCAGGCTAGTTATTAATAGTAATCAATTACGG
GGTCATTAGTTCATAGCCCATATATGGAGTTCCGCGTTACATAACTTACGGTAAATGGCCCGCCTGGCTG
ACCGCCCAACGACCCCCGCCCATTGACGTCAATAATGACGTATGTTCCCATAGTAACGCCAATAGGGACT
TTCCATTGACGTCAATGGGTGGAGTATTTACGGTAAACTGCCCACTTGGCAGTACATCAAGTGTATCATA
TGCCAAGTACGCCCCCTATTGACGTCAATGACGGTAAATGGCCCGCCTGGCATTATGCCCAGTACATGAC
CTTATGGGACTTTCCTACTTGGCAGTACATCTACGTATTAGTCATCGCTATTACCATGGTCGAGGTGAGC
CCCACGTTCTGCTTCACTCTCCCCATCTCCCCCCCCTCCCCACCCCCAATTTTGTATTTATTTATTTTTT
AATTATTTTGTGCAGCGATGGGGGCGGGGGGGGGGGGGGGGCGCGCGCCRGGSGGGGSGGGGGGGGGSGR
GGGGSGGGGSGGGGSGRGGSGGRGAGGKGCGGCGGCAGCCAATCAGAGCGGCGCGCTCCGAAAGTTTCCT
TTTATGGCGAGGCGGCGGCGGCGGCGGCCCTATAAAAAGCGAAGCGCGCGGCGGGCGGGAGTCGCTGCGC
GCTGCCTTCGCCCCGTGCCCCGCTCCGCCGCCGCCTCGCGCCGCCCGCCCCGGCTCTGACTGACCGCGTT
ACTCCCACAGGTGAGCGGGCGGGACGGCCCTTCTCCTCCGGGCTGTAATTAGCGCTTGGTTTAATGACGG
CTTGTTTCTTTTCTGTGGCTGCGTGAAAGCCTTGAGGGGCTCCGGGAGGGCCCTTTGTGCGGGGGGAGCG
GCTCGGGGGGTGCGTGCGTGTGTGTGTGCGTGGGGAGCGCCGCGTGCGGCTCCGCGCTGCCCGGCGGCTG
TGAGCGCTGCGGGCGCGGCGCGGGGCTTTGTGCGCTCCGCAGTGTGCGCGAGGGGAGCGCGGCCGGGGGC
GGTGCCCCGCGGTGCGGGGGGGGCTGCGAGGGGAACAAAGGCTGCGTGCGGGGTGTGTGCGTGGGGGGGT
GAGCAGGGGGTGTGGGCGCGTCGGTCGGGCTGCAACCCCCCCTGCACCCCCCTCCCCGAGTTGCTGAGCA
CGGCCCGGCTTCGGGTGCGGGGCTCCGTACGGGGCGTGGCGCGGGGCTCGCCGTGCCGGGCGGGGGGTGG
CGGCAGGTGGGGGTGCCGGGCGGGGCGGGGCCGCCTCGGGCCGGGGRGGGCTCGGGGGAGGGGCGCGGCG
GCCCCCGGAGCGCCGGCGGCTGTCGAGGCGCGGCGAGCCGCAGCCATTGCCTTTTATGGTAATCGTGCGA
GAGGGCGCAGGGACTTCCTTTGTCCCAAATCTGTGCGGAGCCGAAATCTGGGAGGCGCCGCCGCACCCCC
TCTAGCGGGCGCGGGGCGAAGCGGTGCGGCGCCGGCAGGAAGGAAATGGGCGGGGAGGGCCTTCGTGCGT
CGCCGCGCCGCCGTCCCCTTCTCCCTCTCCAGCCTCGGGGCTGTCCGCGGGGGGACGGCTGCCTTCGGGG
GGGACGGGGCAGGGCGGGGTTCGGCTTCTGGCGTGTGACCGGCGGCTCTAGAGCCTCTGCTAACCATGTT
CATGCCTTCTTCTTTTTCCTACAGCTCCTGGGCAACGTGCTGGTTATTGTGCTGTCTCATCATTTTGGCA
AAGAATTCCTGAATTCTGCAGATCCGGTGCCACCATGGACTATAAGGACCACGACGGAGACTACAAGGAT
CATGATATTGATTACAAAGACGATGACGATAAGATGGCCCCAAAGAAGAAGCGGAAGGTCGGTATCCACG
GAGTCCCAGCAGCCGACAAGAAGTACAGCATCGGCCTGGACATCGGCACCAACTCTGTGGGCTGGGCCGT
GATCACCGACGAGTACAAGGTGCCCAGCAAGAAATTCAAGGTGCTGGGCAACACCGACCGGCACAGCATC
AAGAAGAACCTGATCGGAGCCCTGCTGTTCGACAGCGGCGAAACAGCCGAGGCCACCCGGCTGAAGAGAA
CCGCCAGAAGAAGATACACCAGACGGAAGAACCGGATCTGCTATCTGCAAGAGATCTTCAGCAACGAGAT
GGCCAAGGTGGACGACAGCTTCTTCCACAGACTGGAAGAGTCCTTCCTGGTGGAAGAGGATAAGAAGCAC
GAGCGGCACCCCATCTTCGGCAACATCGTGGACGAGGTGGCCTACCACGAGAAGTACCCCACCATCTACC
ACCTGAGAAAGAAACTGGTGGACAGCACCGACAAGGCCGACCTGCGGCTGATCTATCTGGCCCTGGCCCA
CATGATCAAGTTCCGGGGCCACTTCCTGATCGAGGGCGACCTGAACCCCGACAACAGCGACGTGGACAAG
CTGTTCATCCAGCTGGTGCAGACCTACAACCAGCTGTTCGAGGAAAACCCCATCAACGCCAGCGGCGTGG
ACGCCAAGGCCATCCTGTCTGCCAGACTGAGCAAGAGCAGACGGCTGGAAAATCTGATCGCCCAGCTGCC
CGGCGAGAAGAAGAATGGCCTGTTCGGAAACCTGATTGCCCTGAGCCTGGGCCTGACCCCCAACTTCAAG
AGCAACTTCGACCTGGCCGAGGATGCCAAACTGCAGCTGAGCAAGGACACCTACGACGACGACCTGGACA
ACCTGCTGGCCCAGATCGGCGACCAGTACGCCGACCTGTTTCTGGCCGCCAAGAACCTGTCCGACGCCAT
CCTGCTGAGCGACATCCTGAGAGTGAACACCGAGATCACCAAGGCCCCCCTGAGCGCCTCTATGATCAAG
AGATACGACGAGCACCACCAGGACCTGACCCTGCTGAAAGCTCTCGTGCGGCAGCAGCTGCCTGAGAAGT
ACAAAGAGATTTTCTTCGACCAGAGCAAGAACGGCTACGCCGGCTACATTGACGGCGGAGCCAGCCAGGA
AGAGTTCTACAAGTTCATCAAGCCCATCCTGGAAAAGATGGACGGCACCGAGGAACTGCTCGTGAAGCTG
AACAGAGAGGACCTGCTGCGGAAGCAGCGGACCTTCGACAACGGCAGCATCCCCCACCAGATCCACCTGG
GAGAGCTGCACGCCATTCTGCGGCGGCAGGAAGATTTTTACCCATTCCTGAAGGACAACCGGGAAAAGAT
CGAGAAGATCCTGACCTTCCGCATCCCCTACTACGTGGGCCCTCTGGCCAGGGGAAACAGCAGATTCGCC
TGGATGACCAGAAAGAGCGAGGAAACCATCACCCCCTGGAACTTCGAGGAAGTGGTGGACAAGGGCGCTT
CCGCCCAGAGCTTCATCGAGCGGATGACCAACTTCGATAAGAACCTGCCCAACGAGAAGGTGCTGCCCAA
GCACAGCCTGCTGTACGAGTACTTCACCGTGTATAACGAGCTGACCAAAGTGAAATACGTGACCGAGGGA
ATGAGAAAGCCCGCCTTCCTGAGCGGCGAGCAGAAAAAGGCCATCGTGGACCTGCTGTTCAAGACCAACC
GGAAAGTGACCGTGAAGCAGCTGAAAGAGGACTACTTCAAGAAAATCGAGTGCTTCGACTCCGTGGAAAT
CTCCGGCGTGGAAGATCGGTTCAACGCCTCCCTGGGCACATACCACGATCTGCTGAAAATTATCAAGGAC
AAGGACTTCCTGGACAATGAGGAAAACGAGGACATTCTGGAAGATATCGTGCTGACCCTGACACTGTTTG
AGGACAGAGAGATGATCGAGGAACGGCTGAAAACCTATGCCCACCTGTTCGACGACAAAGTGATGAAGCA
GCTGAAGCGGCGGAGATACACCGGCTGGGGCAGGCTGAGCCGGAAGCTGATCAACGGCATCCGGGACAAG
CAGTCCGGCAAGACAATCCTGGATTTCCTGAAGTCCGACGGCTTCGCCAACAGAAACTTCATGCAGCTGA
TCCACGACGACAGCCTGACCTTTAAAGAGGACATCCAGAAAGCCCAGGTGTCCGGCCAGGGCGATAGCCT
GCACGAGCACATTGCCAATCTGGCCGGCAGCCCCGCCATTAAGAAGGGCATCCTGCAGACAGTGAAGGTG
GTGGACGAGCTCGTGAAAGTGATGGGCCGGCACAAGCCCGAGAACATCGTGATCGAAATGGCCAGAGAGA
ACCAGACCACCCAGAAGGGACAGAAGAACAGCCGCGAGAGAATGAAGCGGATCGAAGAGGGCATCAAAGA
GCTGGGCAGCCAGATCCTGAAAGAACACCCCGTGGAAAACACCCAGCTGCAGAACGAGAAGCTGTACCTG
TACTACCTGCAGAATGGGCGGGATATGTACGTGGACCAGGAACTGGACATCAACCGGCTGTCCGACTACG
ATGTGGACCATATCGTGCCTCAGAGCTTTCTGGCCGACGACTCCATCGACAACAAGGTGCTGACCAGAAG
CGACAAGAACCGGGGCAAGAGCGACAACGTGCCCTCCGAAGAGGTCGTGAAGAAGATGAAGAACTACTGG
CGGCAGCTGCTGAACGCCAAGCTGATTACCCAGAGAAAGTTCGACAATCTGACCAAGGCCGAGAGAGGCG
GCCTGAGCGAACTGGATAAGGCCGGCTTCATCAAGAGACAGCTGGTGGAAACCCGGCAGATCACAAAGCA
CGTGGCACAGATCCTGGACTCCCGGATGAACACTAAGTACGACGAGAATGACAAGCTGATCCGGGAAGTG
AAAGTGATCACCCTGAAGTCCAAGCTGGTGTCCGATTTCCGGAAGGATTTCCAGTTTTACAAAGTGCGCG
AGATCAACAACTACCACCACGCCCACGACGCCTACCTGAACGCCGTCGTGGGAACCGCCCTGATCAAAAA
GTACCCTGCGCTGGAAAGCGAGTTCGTGTACGGCGACTACAAGGTGTACGACGTGCGGAAGATGATCGCC
AAGAGCGAGCAGGAAATCGGCAAGGCTACCGCCAAGTACTTCTTCTACAGCAACATCATGAACTTTTTCA
AGACCGAGATTACCCTGGCCAACGGCGAGATCCGGAAGGCGCCTCTGATCGAGACAAACGGCGAAACCGG
GGAGATCGTGTGGGATAAGGGCCGGGATTTTGCCACCGTGCGGAAAGTGCTGAGCATGCCCCAAGTGAAT
ATCGTGAAAAAGACCGAGGTGCAGACAGGCGGCTTCAGCAAAGAGTCTATCCTGCCCAAGAGGAACAGCG
ATAAGCTGATCGCCAGAAAGAAGGACTGGGACCCTAAGAAGTACGGCGGCTTCGACAGCCCCACCGTGGC
CTATTCTGTGCTGGTGGTGGCCAAAGTGGAAAAGGGCAAGTCCAAGAAACTGAAGAGTGTGAAAGAGCTG
CTGGGGATCACCATCATGGAAAGAAGCAGCTTCGAGAAGAATCCCATCGACTTTCTGGAAGCCAAGGGCT
ACAAAGAAGTGAAAAAGGACCTGATCATCAAGCTGCCTAAGTACTCCCTGTTCGAGCTGGAAAACGGCCG
GAAGAGAATGCTGGCCTCTGCCGGCGAACTGCAGAAGGGAAACGAACTGGCCCTGCCCTCCAAATATGTG
AACTTCCTGTACCTGGCCAGCCACTATGAGAAGCTGAAGGGCTCCCCCGAGGATAATGAGCAGAAACAGC
TGTTTGTGGAACAGCACAAGCACTACCTGGACGAGATCATCGAGCAGATCAGCGAGTTCTCCAAGAGAGT
GATCCTGGCCGACGCTAATCTGGACAAAGTGCTGTCCGCCTACAACAAGCACCGGGATAAGCCCATCAGA
GAGCAGGCCGAGAATATCATCCACCTGTTTACCCTGACCAATCTGGGAGCCCCTGCCGCCTTCAAGTACT
TTGACACCACCATCGACCGGAAGAGGTACACCAGCACCAAAGAGGTGCTGGACGCCACCCTGATCCACCA
GAGCATCACCGGCCTGTACGAGACACGGATCGACCTGTCTCAGCTGGGAGGCGACAAAAGGCCGGCGGCC
ACGAAAAAGGCCGGCCAGGCAAAAAAGAAAAAGGAATTCGGCAGTGGAGAGGGCAGAGGAAGTCTGCTAA
CATGCGGTGACGTCGAGGAGAATCCTGGCCCAGTGAGCAAGGGCGAGGAGCTGTTCACCGGGGTGGTGCC
CATCCTGGTCGAGCTGGACGGCGACGTAAACGGCCACAAGTTCAGCGTGTCCGGCGAGGGCGAGGGCGAT
GCCACCTACGGCAAGCTGACCCTGAAGTTCATCTGCACCACCGGCAAGCTGCCCGTGCCCTGGCCCACCC
TCGTGACCACCCTGACCTACGGCGTGCAGTGCTTCAGCCGCTACCCCGACCACATGAAGCAGCACGACTT
CTTCAAGTCCGCCATGCCCGAAGGCTACGTCCAGGAGCGCACCATCTTCTTCAAGGACGACGGCAACTAC
AAGACCCGCGCCGAGGTGAAGTTCGAGGGCGACACCCTGGTGAACCGCATCGAGCTGAAGGGCATCGACT
TCAAGGAGGACGGCAACATCCTGGGGCACAAGCTGGAGTACAACTACAACAGCCACAACGTCTATATCAT
GGCCGACAAGCAGAAGAACGGCATCAAGGTGAACTTCAAGATCCGCCACAACATCGAGGACGGCAGCGTG
CAGCTCGCCGACCACTACCAGCAGAACACCCCCATCGGCGACGGCCCCGTGCTGCTGCCCGACAACCACT
ACCTGAGCACCCAGTCCGCCCTGAGCAAAGACCCCAACGAGAAGCGCGATCACATGGTCCTGCTGGAGTT
CGTGACCGCCGCCGGGATCACTCTCGGCATGGACGAGCTGTACAAGGAATTCTAACTAGAGCTCGCTGAT
CAGCCTCGACTGTGCCTTCTAGTTGCCAGCCATCTGTTGTTTGCCCCTCCCCCGTGCCTTCCTTGACCCT
GGAAGGTGCCACTCCCACTGTCCTTTCCTAATAAAATGAGGAAATTGCATCGCATTGTCTGAGTAGGTGT
CATTCTATTCTGGGGGGTGGGGTGGGGCAGGACAGCAAGGGGGAGGATTGGGAAGAGAATAGCAGGCATG
CTGGGGAGCGGCCGCAGGAACCCCTAGTGATGGAGTTGGCCACTCCCTCTCTGCGCGCTCGCTCGCTCAC
TGAGGCCGGGCGACCAAAGGTCGCCCGACGCCCGGGCTTTGCCCGGGCGGCCTCAGTGAGCGAGCGAGCG
CGCAGCTGCCTGCAGGGGCGCCTGATGCGGTATTTTCTCCTTACGCATCTGTGCGGTATTTCACACCGCA
TA
[95 nt withheld, positions 7703-7797]
T
[46 nt withheld, positions 7799-7844]
C
[141 nt withheld, positions 7846-7986]
CCTTTGACGTTGGAGTCCACGTTCTTT
[37 nt withheld, positions 8014-8050]
ACTCTATCTCGGGCTATTCTTTTGATTTATAAGGGATTTTGCCGATTTCGGTCTATTGGTTAAAAAATGA
GCTGATTTAACAAAAATTTAACGCGAATTTTAACAAAATATTAACGTTTACAATTTTATGGTGCACTCTC
AGTACAATCTGCTCTGATGCCGCATAGTTAAGCCAGCCCCGACACCCGCCAACACCCGCTGACGCGCCCT
GACGGGCTTGTCTGCTCCCGGCATCCGCTTACAGACAAGCTGTGACCGTCTCCGGGAGCTGCATGTGTCA
GAGGTTTTCACCGTCATCACCGAAACGCGCGAGACGAAAGGGCCTCGTGATACGCCTATTTTTATAGGTT
AATGTCATGATAATAATGGTTTCTTAGACGTCAGGTGGCACTTTTCGGGGAAATGTGCGCGGAACCCCTA
TTTGTTTATTTTTCTAAATACATTCAAATATGTATCCGCTCATGAGACAATAACCCTGATAAATGCTTCA
ATAATATTGAAAAAGGAAGAGTATGAGTATTCAACATTTCCGTGTCGCCCTTATTCCCTTTTTTGCGGCA
TTTTGCCTTCCTGTTTTTGCTCACCCAGAAACGCTGGTGAAAGTAAAAGATGCTGAAGATCAGTTGGGTG
CACGAGTGGGTTACATCGAACTGGATCTCAACAGCGGTAAGATCCTTGAGAGTTTTCGCCCCGAAGAACG
TTTTCCAATGATGAGCACTTTTAAAGTTCTGCTATGTGGCGCGGTATTATCCCGTATTGACGCCGGGCAA
GAGCAACTCGGTCGCCGCATACACTATTCTCAGAATGACTTGGTTGAGTACTCACCAGTCACAGAAAAGC
ATCTTACGGATGGCATGACAGTAAGAGAATTATGCAGTGCTGCCATAACCATGAGTGATAACACTGCGGC
CAACTTACTTCTGACAACGATCGGAGGACCGAAGGAGCTAACCGCTTTTTTGCACAACATGGGGGATCAT
GTAACTCGCCTTGATCGTTGGGAACCGGAGCTGAATGAAGCCATACCAAACGACGAGCGTGACACCACGA
TGCCTGTAGCAATGGCAACAACGTTGCGCAAACTATTAACTGGCGAACTACTTACTCTAGCTTCCCGGCA
ACAATTAATAGACTGGATGGAGGCGGATAAAGTTGCAGGACCACTTCTGCGCTCGGCCCTTCCGGCTGGC
TGGTTTATTGCTGATAAATCTGGAGCCGGTGAGCGTGGAAGCCGCGGTATCATTGCAGCACTGGGGCCAG
ATGGTAAGCCCTCCCGTATCGTAGTTATCTACACGACGGGGAGTCAGGCAACTATGGATGAACGAAATAG
ACAGATCGCTGAGATAGGTGCCTCACTGATTAAGCATTGGTAACTGTCAGACCAAGTTTACTCATATATA
CTTTAGATTGATTTAAAACTTCATTTTTAATTTAAAAGGATCTAGGTGAAGATCCTTTTTGATAATCTCA
TGACCAAAATCCCTTAACGTGAGTTTTCGTTCCACTGAGCGTCAGACCCCGTAGAAAAGATCAAAGGATC
TTCTTGAGATCCTTTTTTTCTGCGCGTAATCTGCTGCTTGCAAACAAAAAAACCACCGCTACCAGCGGTG
GTTTGTTTGCCGGATCAAGAGCTACCAACTCTTTTTCCGAAGGTAACTGGCTTCAGCAGAGCGCAGATAC
CAAATACTGTTCTTCTAGTGTAGCCGTAGTTAGGCCACCACTTCAAGAACTCTGTAGCACCGCCTACATA
CCTCGCTCTGCTAATCCTGTTACCAGTGGCTGCTGCCAGTGGCGATAAGTCGTGTCTTACCGGGTTGGAC
TCAAGACGATAGTTACCGGATAAGGCGCAGCGGTCGGGCTGAACGGGGGGTTCGTGCACACAGCCCAGCT
TGGAGCGAACGACCTACACCGAACTGAGATACCTACAGCGTGAGCTATGAGAAAGCGCCACGCTTCCCGA
AGGGAGAAAGGCGGACAGGTATCCGGTAAGCGGCAGGGTCGGAACAGGAGAGCGCACGAGGGAGCTTCCA
GGGGGAAACGCCTGGTATCTTTATAGTCCTGTCGGGTTTCGCCACCTCTGACTTGAGCGTCGATTTTTGT
GATGCTCGTCAGGGGGGCGGAGCCTATGGAAAAACGCCAGCAACGCGGCCTTTTTACGGTTCCTGGCCTT
TTGCTGGCCTTTTGCTCACATGT
